>Addgene plasmid #123576 | pMK-TYMV 3'UTR | depositor partial sequence | sequence record 235775 | TYMV 3'UTR
GTTCTCGATCTTTAAAATCGTTAGCTCGCCAGTTAGCGAGGTCTGTCCCCACACGACAGATAATCGGGTG
CAACTCCCGCCCCTTTTCCGAGGGTCATCGGAACC
