LOCUS       Exported 2438 bp ds-DNA circular SYN 13-MAY-2021
DEFINITION  MoChlo kit.
ACCESSION   .
VERSION     .
KEYWORDS    pMK-TYMV 3'UTR
SOURCE      synthetic DNA construct
  ORGANISM  synthetic DNA construct
REFERENCE   1 (bases 1 to 2438)
  AUTHORS   Occhialini A, Piatek A, Pfotenhauer AC, Frazier TP, Stewart CN,
            Lenaghan S
  TITLE     MoChlo: A versatile modular cloning toolbox for chloroplast
            biotechnology.
  JOURNAL   Plant Physiol. 2019 Jan 24. pii: pp.18.01220. doi:
            10.1104/pp.18.01220.
  PUBMED    30679266
REFERENCE   2 (bases 1 to 2438)
  AUTHORS   .
  TITLE     Direct Submission
  JOURNAL   Exported May 13, 2021 from SnapGene Server 1.1.58
            http://www.snapgene.com
FEATURES             Location/Qualifiers
     source          1..2438
                     /organism="synthetic DNA construct"
                     /mol_type="other DNA"
     primer_bind     278..300
                     /label=M13/pUC Forward
                     /note="In lacZ gene"
     primer_bind     292..309
                     /label=M13 Forward
                     /note="In lacZ gene. Also called M13-F20 or M13 (-21)
                     Forward"
     primer_bind     293..309
                     /label=M13 fwd
                     /note="common sequencing primer, one of multiple similar
                     variants"
     primer_bind     320..339
                     /label=T7
                     /note="T7 promoter, forward primer"
     promoter        320..338
                     /label=T7 promoter
                     /note="promoter for bacteriophage T7 RNA polymerase"
     CDS             343..354
                     /codon_start=1
                     /product="Factor Xa recognition and cleavage site"
                     /label=Factor Xa site
                     /translation="IEGR"
     primer_bind     complement(644..661)
                     /label=L4440
                     /note="L4440 vector, forward primer"
     rep_origin      complement(754..1342)
                     /direction=LEFT
                     /label=ori
                     /note="high-copy-number ColE1/pMB1/pBR322/pUC origin of
                     replication"
     primer_bind     complement(834..853)
                     /label=pBR322ori-F
                     /note="pBR322 origin, forward primer"
     CDS             complement(1516..2310)
                     /codon_start=1
                     /product="aminoglycoside phosphotransferase"
                     /label=NeoR/KanR
                     /note="confers resistance to neomycin, kanamycin, and G418
                     (Geneticin(R))"
                     /translation="MIEQDGLHAGSPAAWVERLFGYDWAQQTIGCSDAAVFRLSAQGRP
                     VLFVKTDLSGALNELQDEAARLSWLATTGVPCAAVLDVVTEAGRDWLLLGEVPGQDLLS
                     SHLAPAEKVSIMADAMRRLHTLDPATCPFDHQAKHRIERARTRMEAGLVDQDDLDEEHQ
                     GLAPAELFARLKASMPDGEDLVVTHGDACLPNIMVENGRFSGFIDCGRLGVADRYQDIA
                     LATRDIAEELGGEWADRFLVLYGIAAPDSQRIAFYRLLDEFF"
     promoter        complement(2311..2415)
                     /gene="bla"
                     /label=AmpR promoter
ORIGIN
        1 ctaaattgta agcgttaata ttttgttaaa attcgcgtta aatttttgtt aaatcagctc
       61 attttttaac caataggccg aaatcggcaa aatcccttat aaatcaaaag aatagaccga
      121 gatagggttg agtggccgct acagggcgct cccattcgcc attcaggctg cgcaactgtt
      181 gggaagggcg tttcggtgcg ggcctcttcg ctattacgcc agctggcgaa agggggatgt
      241 gctgcaaggc gattaagttg ggtaacgcca gggttttccc agtcacgacg ttgtaaaacg
      301 acggccagtg agcgcgacgt aatacgactc actatagggc gaattgaagg aaggccgtca
      361 aggccacgtg tcttgtccag agctcggtct cagcttgttc tcgatcttta aaatcgttag
      421 ctcgccagtt agcgaggtct gtccccacac gacagataat cgggtgcaac tcccgcccct
      481 tttccgaggg tcatcggaac ccgcttgaga ccggtacctg gagcacaaga ctggcctcat
      541 gggccttcct ttcactgccc gctttccagt cgggaaacct gtcgtgccag ctgcattaac
      601 atggtcatag ctgtttcctt gcgtattggg cgctctccgc ttcctcgctc actgactcgc
      661 tgcgctcggt cgttcgggta aagcctgggg tgcctaatga gcaaaaggcc agcaaaaggc
      721 caggaaccgt aaaaaggccg cgttgctggc gtttttccat aggctccgcc cccctgacga
      781 gcatcacaaa aatcgacgct caagtcagag gtggcgaaac ccgacaggac tataaagata
      841 ccaggcgttt ccccctggaa gctccctcgt gcgctctcct gttccgaccc tgccgcttac
      901 cggatacctg tccgcctttc tcccttcggg aagcgtggcg ctttctcata gctcacgctg
      961 taggtatctc agttcggtgt aggtcgttcg ctccaagctg ggctgtgtgc acgaaccccc
     1021 cgttcagccc gaccgctgcg ccttatccgg taactatcgt cttgagtcca acccggtaag
     1081 acacgactta tcgccactgg cagcagccac tggtaacagg attagcagag cgaggtatgt
     1141 aggcggtgct acagagttct tgaagtggtg gcctaactac ggctacacta gaagaacagt
     1201 atttggtatc tgcgctctgc tgaagccagt taccttcgga aaaagagttg gtagctcttg
     1261 atccggcaaa caaaccaccg ctggtagcgg tggttttttt gtttgcaagc agcagattac
     1321 gcgcagaaaa aaaggatctc aagaagatcc tttgatcttt tctacggggt ctgacgctca
     1381 gtggaacgaa aactcacgtt aagggatttt ggtcatgaga ttatcaaaaa ggatcttcac
     1441 ctagatcctt ttaaattaaa aatgaagttt taaatcaatc taaagtatat atgagtaaac
     1501 ttggtctgac agttattaga aaaattcatc cagcagacga taaaacgcaa tacgctggct
     1561 atccggtgcc gcaatgccat acagcaccag aaaacgatcc gcccattcgc cgcccagttc
     1621 ttccgcaata tcacgggtgg ccagcgcaat atcctgataa cgatccgcca cgcccagacg
     1681 gccgcaatca ataaagccgc taaaacggcc attttccacc ataatgttcg gcaggcacgc
     1741 atcaccatgg gtcaccacca gatcttcgcc atccggcatg ctcgctttca gacgcgcaaa
     1801 cagctctgcc ggtgccaggc cctgatgttc ttcatccaga tcatcctgat ccaccaggcc
     1861 cgcttccata cgggtacgcg cacgttcaat acgatgtttc gcctgatgat caaacggaca
     1921 ggtcgccggg tccagggtat gcagacgacg catggcatcc gccataatgc tcactttttc
     1981 tgccggcgcc agatggctag acagcagatc ctgacccggc acttcgccca gcagcagcca
     2041 atcacggccc gcttcggtca ccacatccag caccgccgca cacggaacac cggtggtggc
     2101 cagccagctc agacgcgccg cttcatcctg cagctcgttc agcgcaccgc tcagatcggt
     2161 tttcacaaac agcaccggac gaccctgcgc gctcagacga aacaccgccg catcagagca
     2221 gccaatggtc tgctgcgccc aatcatagcc aaacagacgt tccacccacg ctgccgggct
     2281 acccgcatgc aggccatcct gttcaatcat actcttcctt tttcaatatt attgaagcat
     2341 ttatcagggt tattgtctca tgagcggata catatttgaa tgtatttaga aaaataaaca
     2401 aataggggtt ccgcgcacat ttccccgaaa agtgccac
//
